>Addgene plasmid #227361 | pGEX-parkin V105K | addgene full sequence | sequence record 450997 | Addgene NGS Result
ACGTTATCGACTGCACGGTGCACCAATGCTTCTGGCGTCAGGCAGCCATCGGAAGCTGTGGTATGGCTGT
GCAGGTCGTAAATCACTGCATAATTCGTGTCGCTCAAGGCGCACTCCCGTTCTGGATAATGTTTTTTGCG
CCGACATCATAACGGTTCTGGCAAATATTCTGAAATGAGCTGTTGACAATTAATCATCGGCTCGTATAAT
GTGTGGAATTGTGAGCGGATAACAATTTCACACAGGAAACAGTATTCATGTCCCCTATACTAGGTTATTG
GAAAATTAAGGGCCTTGTGCAACCCACTCGACTTCTTTTGGAATATCTTGAAGAAAAATATGAAGAGCAT
TTGTATGAGCGCGATGAAGGTGATAAATGGCGAAACAAAAAGTTTGAATTGGGTTTGGAGTTTCCCAATC
TTCCTTATTATATTGATGGTGATGTTAAATTAACACAGTCTATGGCCATCATACGTTATATAGCTGACAA
GCACAACATGTTGGGTGGTTGTCCAAAAGAGCGTGCAGAGATTTCAATGCTTGAAGGAGCGGTTTTGGAT
ATTAGATACGGTGTTTCGAGAATTGCATATAGTAAAGACTTTGAAACTCTCAAAGTTGATTTTCTTAGCA
AGCTACCTGAAATGCTGAAAATGTTCGAAGATCGTTTATGTCATAAAACATATTTAAATGGTGATCATGT
AACCCATCCTGACTTCATGTTGTATGACGCTCTTGATGTTGTTTTATACATGGACCCAATGTGCCTGGAT
GCGTTCCCAAAATTAGTTTGTTTTAAAAAACGTATTGAAGCTATCCCACAAATTGATAAGTACTTGAAAT
CCAGCAAGTATATAGCATGGCCTTTGCAGGGCTGGCAAGCCACGTTTGGTGGTGGCGACCATCCTCCAAA
ATCGGATCTGGAAGTTCTGTTCCAGGGGCCCCTGGGATCCATGATCGTTTTCGTTCGTTTCAACTCTTCT
CACGGTTTCCCGGTTGAAGTTGACTCTGACACCTCTATCTTCCAGCTGAAAGAAGTTGTTGCGAAACGTC
AGGGTGTTCCAGCAGACCAGCTGCGTGTTATCTTCGCAGGTAAAGAACTGCGTAACGACTGGACCGTTCA
GAACTGCGATCTGGATCAGCAGTCTATCGTTCACATCGTTCAGCGTCCGTGGCGTAAAGGTCAGGAAATG
AACGCGACTGGTGGTGACGACCCGCGTAACGCGGCGGGTGGTTGTGAACGTGAACCGCAGTCTCTGACAC
GTAAAGACCTGTCTTCCTCTGTTCTGCCGGGTGACTCCGTTGGTCTGGCCGTAATTCTGCACACCGACTC
TCGTAAAGACTCCCCGCCGGCTGGTTCTCCGGCGGGTCGCTCTATCTACAACTCTTTCTACGTGTACTGC
AAAGGTCCGTGCCAGCGTGTACAGCCGGGTAAACTGCGTGTTCAGTGTTCCACTTGCCGTCAGGCGACCC
TGACCCTGACCCAGGGTCCGAGCTGCTGGGACGACGTTCTGATCCCGAACCGTATGTCCGGTGAATGTCA
GTCCCCGCACTGTCCGGGTACCTCCGCAGAATTTTTCTTTAAATGCGGTGCCCACCCGACCTCTGACAAA
GAAACCTCTGTTGCTCTGCACCTGATCGCTACCAACTCCCGTAACATCACCTGCATCACCTGCACCGACG
TTCGCTCCCCGGTTCTGGTTTTTCAGTGCAACTCTCGTCACGTTATCTGCCTGGATTGCTTCCACCTGTA
CTGCGTTACTCGTCTGAATGACCGCCAGTTCGTTCACGACCCGCAGCTGGGCTACTCTCTGCCGTGCGTT
GCGGGTTGCCCGAACTCCCTGATTAAAGAACTGCACCACTTCCGTATCCTGGGCGAGGAACAGTACAACC
GTTACCAGCAGTACGGCGCTGAAGAATGCGTTCTGCAGATGGGTGGCGTTCTGTGCCCGCGTCCGGGTTG
CGGCGCGGGCCTGCTGCCGGAACCGGACCAGCGTAAAGTGACGTGTGAAGGTGGTAACGGTTTAGGTTGC
GGCTTCGCGTTCTGTCGTGAATGCAAAGAAGCATATCATGAAGGTGAATGTTCCGCAGTTTTTGAAGCTA
GCGGCACCACTACCCAGGCGTACCGTGTTGATGAACGTGCTGCTGAACAGGCTCGTTGGGAAGCAGCAAG
TAAAGAAACTATTAAAAAGACCACTAAACCGTGTCCGCGTTGCCACGTTCCGGTTGAAAAGAACGGTGGT
TGCATGCACATGAAATGCCCGCAGCCGCAGTGCCGTCTGGAATGGTGCTGGAACTGCGGTTGCGAATGGA
ACCGTGTTTGCATGGGTGACCACTGGTTCGACGTTTAGCTCGAGCGGCCGCATCGTGACTGACTGACGAT
CTGCCTCGCGCGTTTCGGTGATGACGGTGAAAACCTCTGACACATGCAGCTCCCGGAGACGGTCACAGCT
TGTCTGTAAGCGGATGCCGGGAGCAGACAAGCCCGTCAGGGCGCGTCAGCGGGTGTTGGCGGGTGTCGGG
GCGCAGCCATGACCCAGTCACGTAGCGATAGCGGAGTGTATAATTCTTGAAGACGAAAGGGCCTCGTGAT
ACGCCTATTTTTATAGGTTAATGTCATGATAATAATGGTTTCTTAGACGTCAGGTGGCACTTTTCGGGGA
AATGTGCGCGGAACCCCTATTTGTTTATTTTTCTAAATACATTCAAATATGTATCCGCTCATGAGACAAT
AACCCTGATAAATGCTTCAATAATATTGAAAAAGGAAGAGTATGAGTATTCAACATTTCCGTGTCGCCCT
TATTCCCTTTTTTGCGGCATTTTGCCTTCCTGTTTTTGCTCACCCAGAAACGCTGGTGAAAGTAAAAGAT
GCTGAAGATCAGTTGGGTGCACGAGTGGGTTACATCGAACTGGATCTCAACAGCGGTAAGATCCTTGAGA
GTTTTCGCCCCGAAGAACGTTTTCCAATGATGAGCACTTTTAAAGTTCTGCTATGTGGCGCGGTATTATC
CCGTGTTGACGCCGGGCAAGAGCAACTCGGTCGCCGCATACACTATTCTCAGAATGACTTGGTTGAGTAC
TCACCAGTCACAGAAAAGCATCTTACGGATGGCATGACAGTAAGAGAATTATGCAGTGCTGCCATAACCA
TGAGTGATAACACTGCGGCCAACTTACTTCTGACAACGATCGGAGGACCGAAGGAGCTAACCGCTTTTTT
GCACAACATGGGGGATCATGTAACTCGCCTTGATCGTTGGGAACCGGAGCTGAATGAAGCCATACCAAAC
GACGAGCGTGACACCACGATGCCTGCAGCAATGGCAACAACGTTGCGCAAACTATTAACTGGCGAACTAC
TTACTCTAGCTTCCCGGCAACAATTAATAGACTGGATGGAGGCGGATAAAGTTGCAGGACCACTTCTGCG
CTCGGCCCTTCCGGCTGGCTGGTTTATTGCTGATAAATCTGGAGCCGGTGAGCGTGGGTCTCGCGGTATC
ATTGCAGCACTGGGGCCAGATGGTAAGCCCTCCCGTATCGTAGTTATCTACACGACGGGGAGTCAGGCAA
CTATGGATGAACGAAATAGACAGATCGCTGAGATAGGTGCCTCACTGATTAAGCATTGGTAACTGTCAGA
CCAAGTTTACTCATATATACTTTAGATTGATTTAAAACTTCATTTTTAATTTAAAAGGATCTAGGTGAAG
ATCCTTTTTGATAATCTCATGACCAAAATCCCTTAACGTGAGTTTTCGTTCCACTGAGCGTCAGACCCCG
TAGAAAAGATCAAAGGATCTTCTTGAGATCCTTTTTTTCTGCGCGTAATCTGCTGCTTGCAAACAAAAAA
ACCACCGCTACCAGCGGTGGTTTGTTTGCCGGATCAAGAGCTACCAACTCTTTTTCCGAAGGTAACTGGC
TTCAGCAGAGCGCAGATACCAAATACTGTCCTTCTAGTGTAGCCGTAGTTAGGCCACCACTTCAAGAACT
CTGTAGCACCGCCTACATACCTCGCTCTGCTAATCCTGTTACCAGTGGCTGCTGCCAGTGGCGATAAGTC
GTGTCTTACCGGGTTGGACTCAAGACGATAGTTACCGGATAAGGCGCAGCGGTCGGGCTGAACGGGGGGT
TCGTGCACACAGCCCAGCTTGGAGCGAACGACCTACACCGAACTGAGATACCTACAGCGTGAGCTATGAG
AAAGCGCCACGCTTCCCGAAGGGAGAAAGGCGGACAGGTATCCGGTAAGCGGCAGGGTCGGAACAGGAGA
GCGCACGAGGGAGCTTCCAGGGGGAAACGCCTGGTATCTTTATAGTCCTGTCGGGTTTCGCCACCTCTGA
CTTGAGCGTCGATTTTTGTGATGCTCGTCAGGGGGGCGGAGCCTATGGAAAAACGCCAGCAACGCGGCCT
TTTTACGGTTCCTGGCCTTTTGCTGGCCTTTTGCTCACATGTTCTTTCCTGCGTTATCCCCTGATTCTGT
GGATAACCGTATTACCGCCTTTGAGTGAGCTGATACCGCTCGCCGCAGCCGAACGACCGAGCGCAGCGAG
TCAGTGAGCGAGGAAGCGGAAGAGCGCCTGATGCGGTATTTTCTCCTTACGCATCTGTGCGGTATTTCAC
ACCGCATAAATTCCGACACCATCGAATGGTGCAAAACCTTTCGCGGTATGGCATGATAGCGCCCGGAAGA
GAGTCAATTCAGGGTGGTGAATGTGAAACCAGTAACGTTATACGATGTCGCAGAGTATGCCGGTGTCTCT
TATCAGACCGTTTCCCGCGTGGTGAACCAGGCCAGCCACGTTTCTGCGAAAACGCGGGAAAAAGTGGAAG
CGGCGATGGCGGAGCTGAATTACATTCCCAACCGCGTGGCACAACAACTGGCGGGCAAACAGTCGTTGCT
GATTGGCGTTGCCACCTCCAGTCTGGCCCTGCACGCGCCGTCGCAAATTGTCGCGGCGATTAAATCTCGC
GCCGATCAACTGGGTGCCAGCGTGGTGGTGTCGATGGTAGAACGAAGCGGCGTCGAAGCCTGTAAAGCGG
CGGTGCACAATCTTCTCGCGCAACGCGTCAGTGGGCTGATCATTAACTATCCGCTGGATGACCAGGATGC
CATTGCTGTGGAAGCTGCCTGCACTAATGTTCCGGCGTTATTTCTTGATGTCTCTGACCAGACACCCATC
AACAGTATTATTTTCTCCCATGAAGACGGTACGCGACTGGGCGTGGAGCATCTGGTCGCATTGGGTCACC
AGCAAATCGCGCTGTTAGCGGGCCCATTAAGTTCTGTCTCGGCGCGTCTGCGTCTGGCTGGCTGGCATAA
ATATCTCACTCGCAATCAAATTCAGCCGATAGCGGAACGGGAAGGCGACTGGAGTGCCATGTCCGGTTTT
CAACAAACCATGCAAATGCTGAATGAGGGCATCGTTCCCACTGCGATGCTGGTTGCCAACGATCAGATGG
CGCTGGGCGCAATGCGCGCCATTACCGAGTCCGGGCTGCGCGTTGGTGCGGATATCTCGGTAGTGGGATA
CGACGATACCGAAGACAGCTCATGTTATATCCCGCCGTTAACCACCATCAAACAGGATTTTCGCCTGCTG
GGGCAAACCAGCGTGGACCGCTTGCTGCAACTCTCTCAGGGCCAGGCGGTGAAGGGCAATCAGCTGTTGC
CCGTCTCACTGGTGAAAAGAAAAACCACCCTGGCGCCCAATACGCAAACCGCCTCTCCCCGCGCGTTGGC
CGATTCATTAATGCAGCTGGCACGACAGGTTTCCCGACTGGAAAGCGGGCAGTGAGCGCAACGCAATTAA
TGTGAGTTAGCTCACTCATTAGGCACCCCAGGCTTTACACTTTATGCTTCCGGCTCGTATGTTGTGTGGA
ATTGTGAGCGGATAACAATTTCACACAGGAAACAGCTATGACCATGATTACGGATTCACTGGCCGTCGTT
TTACAACGTCGTGACTGGGAAAACCCTGGCGTTACCCAACTTAATCGCCTTGCAGCACATCCCCCTTTCG
CCAGCTGGCGTAATAGCGAAGAGGCCCGCACCGATCGCCCTTCCCAACAGTTGCGCAGCCTGAATGGCGA
ATGGCGCTTTGCCTGGTTTCCGGCACCAGAAGCGGTGCCGGAAAGCTGGCTGGAGTGCGATCTTCCTGAG
GCCGATACTGTCGTCGTCCCCTCAAACTGGCAGATGCACGGTTACGATGCGCCCATCTACACCAACGTAA
CCTATCCCATTACGGTCAATCCGCCGTTTGTTCCCACGGAGAATCCGACGGGTTGTTACTCGCTCACATT
TAATGTTGATGAAAGCTGGCTACAGGAAGGCCAGACGCGAATTATTTTTGATGGCGTTGGAATT
Features (pLannotate 1.2.2; 17 found; start..end, strand, type, name):
      6..107     -  CDS            yciV (fragment): RNAAM_ECOLI - Also known as trpH From Escherichia coli (strain K12).
    183..211     +  promoter       tac promoter: strong E. coli promoter; hybrid between the trp and lac UV5 promoters
    219..235     +  protein_bind   lac operator: The lac repressor binds to the lac operator to inhibit transcription in E. coli. This inhibition can be relieved by adding lactose or isopropyl-β-D-thiogalactopyranoside (IPTG). lac repressor encoded by lacI
    258..911     +  CDS            GST26_SCHJA: Experimental evidence at protein level: Swiss-Prot protein existence level 1. GST isoenzymes appear to play a central role in the parasite detoxification system. Other functions are also suspected including a role in increasing the solubility of haematin in the parasite gut. From Schistosoma japonicum (Blood fluke).
    951..2345    +  CDS            PRKN: PRKN_HUMAN - Also known as PARK2. Experimental evidence at protein level: Swiss-Prot protein existence level 1. Functions within a multiprotein E3 ubiquitin ligase complex, catalyzing the covalent attachment of ubiquitin moieties onto substrate proteins (PubMed:10888878, PubMed:10973942, PubMed:11431533, PubMed:12150907, PubMed:12628165, PubMed:15105460, PubMed:16135753, PubMed:21376232, PubMed:21532592, PubMed:23754282, PubMed:23620051, PubMed:24660806, PubMed:24751536, PubMed:32047033, PubMed:29311685, PubMed:22396657). Substrates include SYT11 and VDAC1 (PubMed:32047033, PubMed:29311685). O
   2381..2420    +  CDS            rop (fragment): Rop protein, which maintains plasmids at low copy number; rop
   2522..2562    +  misc_feature   bom (fragment): basis of mobility region from pBR322
   2667..2771    +  promoter       AmpR promoter: bla
   2772..3632    +  CDS            AmpR: β-lactamase; bla; confers resistance to ampicillin, carbenicillin, and related antibiotics
   3803..4391    +  rep_origin     ori: high-copy-number ColE1/pMB1/pBR322/pUC origin of replication
   4577..4628    -  misc_feature   bom (fragment): basis of mobility region from pBR322
   4635..4712    +  promoter       lacIq promoter: lacI (mutant); In the lacIq allele, a single base change in the promoter boosts expression of the lacI gene about 10-fold.
   4713..5795    +  CDS            lacI: lac repressor; lacI; The lac repressor binds to the lac operator to inhibit transcription in E. coli. This inhibition can be relieved by adding lactose or isopropyl-β-D-thiogalactopyranoside (IPTG).
   5808..5829    +  protein_bind   CAP binding site: CAP binding activates transcription in the presence of cAMP. E. coli catabolite activator protein
   5844..5874    +  promoter       lac promoter: promoter for the E. coli lac operon
   5882..5898    +  protein_bind   lac operator: The lac repressor binds to the lac operator to inhibit transcription in E. coli. This inhibition can be relieved by adding lactose or isopropyl-β-D-thiogalactopyranoside (IPTG). lac repressor encoded by lacI
   5918..6091    +  CDS            lacZα: LacZα fragment of β-galactosidase; lacZ fragment
