[The description below was written by a language model from this plasmid's Addgene catalogue record and pLannotate feature annotations shown in this document.]
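Description:
pGEX-parkin V105K is a bacterial expression plasmid built on the pGEX-6P-1 backbone for producing human parkin (PRKN/PARK2), an E3 ubiquitin ligase, as a glutathione S-transferase fusion in E. coli. The parkin coding sequence was made by gene synthesis with codon usage optimized for E. coli and carries a valine-to-lysine substitution at residue 105, which the record describes as a mutation in the ACT element. It was placed between the BamHI and XhoI sites of the vector, although the record does not say whether those sites remain intact.

In the 6,364 nt sequence, a tac promoter followed by a lac operator drives the Schistosoma japonicum GST open reading frame, and the parkin coding sequence lies a short linker's distance downstream on the same strand. GST therefore sits at the N-terminus of parkin, even though the catalogue field lists the tag as "C terminal on backbone". The plasmid carries its own lacI gene under the lacIq promoter, so the repressor keeps the tac promoter off until IPTG is added. The GST moiety allows affinity purification on glutathione resin. pGEX-6P vectors normally encode a protease cleavage site in the linker for tag removal, but that site is not annotated in this feature table.

The plasmid replicates from a ColE1/pMB1-type origin and is selected with ampicillin through the β-lactamase gene. The catalogue lists it as low copy. Fragments of rop, bom and yciV, together with a lac promoter/lacZα segment, are backbone remnants with no role in expression. The associated work concerns hyperactive variants of human parkin, so the plasmid is suited to making recombinant mutant protein for biochemical study.
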