Addgene plasmid #227361: pGEX-parkin V105K
Purpose: For bacterial expression of parkin with a mutated ACT.
Depositing lab: Kalle Gehring. Depositing organization: McGill University. Publication: Naturally occurring hyperactive variants of human parkin. Huq TS, Luo J, Fakih R, Sauve V, Gehring K. Commun Biol. 2024 Aug 8;7(1):961. doi: 10.1038/s42003-024-06656-x. PubMed 39117722.
Backbone
  Vector backbone: pGEX-6P-1
  Backbone manufacturer: Amersham
  Vector type: Bacterial Expression
Growth in bacteria
  Bacterial resistance: Ampicillin, 100 μg/mL
  Growth temperature: 37°C
  Growth strain: DH5alpha
  Copy number: Low Copy
Gene/Insert
  Gene/Insert name: Parkin V105K (alt name: PARK2)
  Species: H. sapiens (human)
  Mutation: Codon usage optimized for E.coli expression. Changed valine105 to lysine.
  Entrez Gene: PRKN (a.k.a. AR-JP, LPRS2, PARK2, PDJ)
  Tag / fusion protein: GST (C terminal on backbone)
  Cloning method: Gene Synthesis
  Sequencing primers: 5′ pGEXF; 3′ pGEXR
Terms and licenses: Academic/Nonprofit Terms; Industry Terms: Not Available to Industry
Depositor comments: 5' Cloning Site: BamHI (unknown if destroyed), 3' Cloning Site: XhoI (unknown if destroyed).
How to cite: pGEX-parkin V105K was a gift from Kalle Gehring (Addgene plasmid # 227361 ; http://n2t.net/addgene:227361 ; RRID:Addgene_227361)
